>Addgene plasmid #63469 | pFusX4-61 | depositor partial sequence | sequence record 105456 | pFusX4_TTA
AGTCTTAAGCGTCTCCCCTGACCCCGGACCAAGTGGTGGCTATCGCCAGCAACGGTGGCGGCAAGCAAGC
GCTCGAAACGGTGCAGCGGCTGTTGCCGGTGCTGTGCCAGGACCATGGCCTGACCCCGGACCAAGTGGTG
GCTATCGCCAGCAACGGTGGCGGCAAGCAAGCGCTCGAAACGGTGCAGCGGCTGTTGCCGGTGCTGTGCC
AGGACCATGGCCTGACCCCGGACCAAGTGGTGGCTATCGCCAGCAACATTGGCGGCAAGCAAGCGCTCGA
AACGGTGCAGCGGCTGTTGCCGGTGCTGTGCCAGGACCATGGCCGAGACGTC
