>Addgene plasmid #63469 | pFusX4-61 | depositor partial sequence | sequence record 105457 | FusX4
CGTCTCCCCTGACCCCGGACCAAGTGGTGGCTATCGAGACCGGCGCCGCTACGGGCGCGTCCCATTCGCC
ATTCAGGCTGCGCAACTGTTGGGAAGGGCGATCGGTGCGGGCTCTTCGCTATTACGCCAGCTGGCGAAAG
GGGGATGTGCTGCAAGGCGATTAAGTTGGGAACGCCAGGGTTTTCCCAGTCACGACGTTGTAAAACGACG
GCCAGTGAGCGCGCGTAATCGACTCACTATAGGGCGAATTGGGTACCGGGCCCCCCCTCGAGGTCCTCCA
GCTTTTGTTCCCTTTAGTGAGGGTTAATTGCGCGCTTGGCGTAATCATGGTCATAGCTGTTTCCTGTGTG
AAATTGTTATCCGCTCACAATTCCACACAACATACGAGCCGGAAGCATAAAGTGTAAAGCCTGGGGTGCC
TAATGAGTGAGCTAACTCACATTAATTGCGTTGCGCTCACTGCCCGCTTTCCACCGGTGGTCTCTGGCGG
CAAGCAAGCGCTCGAAACGGTGCAGCGGCTGTTGCCGGTGCTGTGCCAGGACCATGGCCGAGACGTCTAG
ACCAGCCAGGACAGAAATGCCTCGACTTCGCTGCTACCCAAGGTTGCCGGGTGACGCACACCGTGGAAAC
GGATGAAGGCACGAACCCAGTGGACATAAGCCTGTTCGGTTCGTAAGCTGTAATGCAAGTAGCGTATGCG
CTCACGCAACTGGTCCAGAACCTTGACCGAACGCAGCGGTGGTAACGGCGCAGTGGCGGTTTTCATGGCT
TGTTATGACTGTTTTTTTGGGGTACAGTCTATGCCTCGGGCATCCAAGCAGCAAGCGCGTTACGCCGTGG
GTCGATGTTTGATGTTATGGAGCAGCAACGATGTTACGCAGCAGGGCAGTCGCCCTAAAACAAAGTTAAA
CATTATGAGGGAAGCGGTGATCGCCGAAGTATCGACTCAACTATCAGAGGTAGTTGGCGTCATCGAGCGC
CATCTCGAACCGACGTTGCTGGCCGTACATTTGTACGGCTCCGCAGTGGATGGCGGCCTGAAGCCACACA
GTGATATTGATTTGCTGGTTACGGTGACCGTAAGGCTTGATGAAACAACGCGGCGAGCTTTGATCAACGA
CCTTTTGGAAACTTCGGCTTCCCCTGGAGAGAGCGAGATTCTCCGCGCTGTAGAAGTCACCATTGTTGTG
CACGACGACATCATTCCGTGGCGTTATCCAGCTAAGCGCGAACTGCAATTTGGAGAATGGCAGCGCAATG
ACATTCTTGCAGGTATCTTCGAGCCAGCCACGATCGACATTGATCTGGCTATCTTGCTGACAAAAGCAAG
AGAACATAGCGTTGCCTTGGTAGGTCCAGCGGCGGAGGAACTCTTTGATCCGGTTCCTGAACAGGATCTA
TTTGAGGCGCTAAATGAAACCTTAACGCTATGGAACTCGCCGCCCGACTGGGCTGGCGATGAGCGAAATG
TAGTGCTTACGTTGTCCCGCATTTGGTACAGCGCAGTAACCGGCAAAATCGCGCCGAAGGATGTCGCTGC
CGACTGGGCAATGGAGCGCCTGCCGGCCCAGTATCAGCCCGTCATACTTGAAGCTAGACAGGCTTATCTT
GGACAAGAAGAAGATCGCTTGGCCTCGCGCGCAGATCAGTTGGAAGAATTTGTCCACTACGTGAAAGGCG
AGATCACCAAGGTAGTCGGCAAATAACCCTCGAGCCACCCATGACCAAAATCCCTTAACGTGAGTTACGC
GTCGTTCCACTGAGCGTCAGACCCCGTAGAAAAGATCAAAGGATCTTCTTGAGATCCTTTTTTTCTGCGC
GTAATCTGCTGCTTGCAAACAAAAAAACCACCGCTACCAGCGGTGGTTTGTTTGCCGGATCAAGAGCTAC
CAACTCTTTTTCCGAAGGTAACTGGCTTCAGCAGAGCGCAGATACCAAATACTGTCCTTCTAGTGTAGCC
GTAGTTAGGCCACCACTTCAAGAACTCTGTAGCACCGCCTACATACCTCGCTCTGCTAATCCTGTTACCA
GTGGCTGCTGCCAGTGGCGATAAGTCGTGTCTTACCGGGTTGGACTCAAGACGATAGTTACCGGATAAGG
CGCAGCGGTCGGGCTGAACGGGGGGTTCGTGCACACAGCCCAGCTTGGAGCGAACGACCTACACCGAACT
GAGATACCTACAGCGTGAGCATTGAGAAAGCGCCACGCTTCCCGAAGGGAGAAAGGCGGACAGGTATCCG
GTAAGCGGCAGGGTCGGAACAGGAGAGCGCACGAGGGAGCTTCCAGGGGGAAACGCCTGGTATCTTTATA
GTCCTGTCGGGTTTCGCCACCTCTGACTTGAGCGTCGATTTTTGTGATGCTCGTCAGGGGGGCGGAGCCT
ATGGAAAAACGCCAGCAACGCGGCCTTTTTACGGTTCCTGGCCTTTTGCTGGCCTTTTGCTCACATGTTC
TTTCCTGCGTTATCCCCTGATTCTGTGGATAACCGTATTACCGCCTTTGAGTGAGCTGATACCGCTCGCC
GCAGCCGAACGACCGAGCGCAGCGAGTCAGTGAGCGAGGAAGCGGAAGAGCGCCCAATACGCAAACCGCC
TCTCCCCGCGCGTTGGCCGATTCATTAATGCAGCTGGCACGACAGGTTTCCCGACTGGAAAGCGGGCAGT
GAGCGCAACGCAATTAATACGCGTACCGCTAGCCAGGAAGAGTTTGTAGAAACGCAAAAAGGCCATCCGT
CAGGATGGCCTTCTGCTTAGTTTGATGCCTGGCAGTTTATGGCGGGCGTCCTGCCCGCCACCCTCCGGGC
CGTTGCTTCACAACGTTCAAATCCGCTCCCGGCGGATTTGTCCTACTCAGGAGAGCGTTCACCGACAAAC
AACAGATAAAACGAAAGGCCCAGTCTTCCGACTGAGCCTTTCGTTTTATTTGATGCCTGGCAGTTCCCTA
CTCTCGCGTTAACGCTAGCATGGATGTTTTCCCAGTCACGACGTTGTAAAACGACGGCCAGTCTTAAG
