>Addgene plasmid #63469 | pFusX4-61 | addgene partial sequence | sequence record 116097 | pCR8_R1 5'-cgaaccgaacaggcttatgt-3'
GGTGTGTGCGTCACCCGGCAACCTTGGGTAGCAGCGAAGTCGAGGCATTTCTGTCCTGGCTGGTCTAGAC
GTCTCGGCCATGGTCCTGGCACAGCACCGGCAACAGCCGCTGCACCGTTTCGAGCGCTTGCTTGCCGCCA
ATGTTGCTGGCGATAGCCACCACTTGGTCCGGGGTCAGGCCATGGTCCTGGCACAGCACCGGCAACAGCC
GCTGCACCGTTTCGAGCGCTTGCTTGCCGCCACCGTTGCTGGCGATAGCCACCACTTGGTCCGGGGTCAG
GCCATGGTCCTGGCACAGCACCGGCAACAGCCGCTGCACCGTTTCGAGCGCTTGCTTGCCGCCACCGTTG
CTGGCGATAGCCACCACTTGGTCCGGGGTCAGGGGAGACGCTTAAGACTGGCCGTCGTTTTACAACGTCG
TGACTGGGAAAACATCCATGCTAGCGTTAACGCGAGAGTAGGGAACTGCCAGGCATCAAATAAAACGAAA
GGCTCAGTCGGAAGACTGGGCCTTTCGTTTTATCTGTTGTTTGTCGGTGAACGCTCTCCTGAGTAGGACA
AATCCGCCGGGAGCGGATTTGAACGTTGTGAAGCAACGGCCCGGAGGGTGGCGGGCAGGACGCCCGCCAT
AAACTGCCAGGCATCAAACTAAGCAGAAGGCCATCCTGACGGATGGCCTTTTTGCGTTTCTACAAACTCT
TCCTG
