[The description below was written by a language model from this plasmid's Addgene catalogue record.]
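Description:
pFusX4-61 is a library component plasmid from the FusX system, a rapid one-step method for assembling TALE repeat arrays used to build TALENs and related programmable DNA-binding proteins. It is built on the FusX4 backbone (about 3 kb without insert), is maintained as a high-copy plasmid in standard E. coli cloning strains, and is selected with spectinomycin. The record does not include a feature table, so the origin of replication and other backbone elements are not stated, although the listed sequencing primers are of the pCR8 type.

The insert is a synthetic, pre-assembled trimer of TALE repeats carrying the repeat-variable diresidues NG, NG and NI. Under the standard TALE code, NG recognises thymine and NI recognises adenine, so this module specifies the triplet TTA, as reflected in its alternative name X4_TTA. The trimer was introduced through BsaI sites that were destroyed during cloning, consistent with Golden Gate-style construction using a type IIS enzyme. Within the FusX scheme, plasmids of the pFusX4 series supply RVD positions 10 to 12 of the final array. A user picks the library member matching the corresponding three bases of the target site and combines it with trimer plasmids for the other positions to build a complete array in a single reaction. The record does not specify the enzyme used to release the module at that stage or the receiver vector.

The plasmid carries no expression elements according to the record, and it serves purely as a building block for custom TALEN assembly in genome-editing work.
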