Addgene plasmid #63469: pFusX4-61
Purpose: Encodes RVD positions 10-12 in TALEN assembly
Depositing lab: Stephen Ekker. Depositing organization: Mayo Foundation for Medical Education and Research. Publication: FusX: A rapid one-step TALE assembly system for genome science. Ma AC, McNulty MS, Tanya PL, Jarryd CM, Martinez-Galvez G, Argue DP, Lee HB, Urban MD, Bullard CE, Blackburn PR, Man TK, Clark KJ, Ekker SC. Hum Gene Ther. 2016 Jun;27(6):451-63. doi: 10.1089/hum.2015.172 PubMed 26854857.
Backbone
  Vector backbone: FusX4
  Backbone size w/o insert (bp): 3008
  Vector type: TALEN
Growth in bacteria
  Bacterial resistance: Spectinomycin, 50 μg/mL
  Growth temperature: 37°C
  Growth strain: DH5alpha
  Copy number: High Copy
Gene/Insert
  Gene/Insert name: NG NG NI (alt name: X4_TTA)
  Species: Synthetic
  Mutation: none
  Cloning method: Restriction Enzyme; 5′ cloning site BsaI (destroyed during cloning); 3′ cloning site BsaI (destroyed during cloning)
  Sequencing primers: 5′ pCR8_F1; 3′ pCR8_R1
Terms and licenses: Academic/Nonprofit Terms; Industry Terms: Not Available to Industry
How to cite: pFusX4-61 was a gift from Stephen Ekker (Addgene plasmid # 63469 ; http://n2t.net/addgene:63469 ; RRID:Addgene_63469)
